Addgene plasmid #133613: GWF196
Purpose: NS3aH1-VPR
Depositing lab: Dustin Maly. Depositing organization: University of Washington. Publication: Multi-input chemical control of protein dimerization for programming graded cellular responses. Foight GW, Wang Z, Wei CT, Jr Greisen P, Warner KM, Cunningham-Bryant D, Park K, Brunette TJ, Sheffler W, Baker D, Maly DJ. Nat Biotechnol. 2019 Sep 9. pii: 10.1038/s41587-019-0242-8. doi: 10.1038/s41587-019-0242-8. PubMed 31501561.
Backbone
  Vector backbone: pcDNA5-FRT-TO
  Vector type: Mammalian Expression
  Selectable markers: Hygromycin
Growth in bacteria
  Bacterial resistance: Ampicillin, 100 μg/mL
  Growth temperature: 37°C
  Growth strain: DH5alpha
  Copy number: High Copy
Gene/Insert
  Gene/Insert name: NS3aH1-VPR
Terms and licenses: Academic/Nonprofit Terms; Industry Terms: Not Available to Industry
How to cite: GWF196 was a gift from Dustin Maly (Addgene plasmid # 133613 ; http://n2t.net/addgene:133613 ; RRID:Addgene_133613)
