[The description below was written by a language model from this plasmid's Addgene catalogue record.]
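Description:
GWF196 is a mammalian expression plasmid built on the pcDNA5-FRT-TO backbone and carrying a single insert, NS3aH1-VPR. It is maintained in bacteria as a high-copy plasmid under ampicillin selection, and it provides hygromycin as the selectable marker for mammalian cells. No feature table is supplied with the record, so the promoter and other regulatory elements are not explicitly listed. In general, the pcDNA5-FRT-TO backbone is known for a tetracycline-operator-controlled CMV promoter and an FRT site that allows Flp recombinase-mediated integration into a matching genomic FRT landing site, with hygromycin resistance acquired on correct integration. Whether this construct was used for such stable, inducible integration or simply for transient transfection is not stated.

The insert name indicates a fusion of NS3aH1 to VPR. NS3a refers to the hepatitis C virus NS3/4A protease domain, which binds clinically used small-molecule protease inhibitors. The record does not define the "H1" designation, though it appears to denote a particular engineered variant. VPR is the well-known tripartite transcriptional activator composed of VP64, p65 and Rta activation domains, commonly recruited to promoters to drive strong gene activation. The associated publication concerns multi-input chemical control of protein dimerization for programming graded cellular responses. In that context, the construct most plausibly supplies the activation-domain half of a drug-regulated dimerization system, in which small molecules control the association of the NS3a fusion with a DNA-targeted partner and thereby tune transcriptional output. The partner components, any tags or linkers, and the exact fusion boundaries are not described in the record.
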