>Addgene plasmid #133613 | GWF196 | addgene full sequence | sequence record 261571 | Addgene NGS Result
GTGATGCGGTTTTGGCAGTACATCAATGGGCGTGGATAGCGGTTTGACTCACGGGGATTTCCAAGTCTCC
ACCCCATTGACGTCAATGGGAGTTTGTTTTGGCACCAAAATCAACGGGACTTTCCAAAATGTCGTAACAA
CTCCGCCCCATTGACGCAAATGGGCGGTAGGCGTGTACGGTGGGAGGTCTATATAAGCAGAGCTCTCCCT
ATCAGTGATAGAGATCTCCCTATCAGTGATAGAGATCGTCGACGAGCTCGTTTAGTGAACCGTCAGATCG
CCTGGAGACGCCATCCACGCTGTTTTGACCTCCATAGAAGACACCGGGACCGATCCAGCCTCCGGACTCT
AGCGTTTAAACTTAAGCTTGGTACCGAGCTCGCCACCATGAAAAAGAAAGGTTCTGTTGTCATCGTTGGA
CGCATAAATCTCTCTGGCGACACCGCATATTCTCAGCAGACGCGAGGTCTGGAAGGGTGTCAAGAGACCT
CACAAACCGGGAGGGACAAGAATCAAGTAGAAGGGGAGGTCCAGGTGGTATCTACGGCAACCCAATCCTT
CTTGGCGACATCTATCAATGGAGTCCTGTGGACGGTTTATCATGGTGCGGGCACTCGGACAATTGCCTCT
CCAAAAGGTCCAGTTACCCAGATGTATACTAATGTAGACAAAGATCTTGTCGGATGGCAAGCACCACAAG
GGTCTCGGAGCCTCACTCCCTGTACGTGTGGAAGTTCAGACCTTTATCTCGTAACTAGACACGCGGATGT
TATCCCCGTTAGGAGAAGAGGAGATAGTAGGGGATCCCTGCTTTCACCACGCCCAATATCCTATCTTAAG
GGTTCTTCAGGTGGTCCCTTGTTGTGTCCGGCGGGTCACGCGGTAGGTATATTCCGCGCGGCCGTATCTA
CTCGGGGCGTGGCTAAGGCGGTCGATTTCATACCGGTTGAGTCCTTGGAAACAACGATGCGGAGCCCCGG
TTCAGGGACAGGCTCTGGTGAGCAAAAACTCATATCTGAGGAGGACTTGGAATTCTCAAGCGCTGCAGGT
ACTAGTGATGCTTTAGACGATTTTGACTTAGATATGCTTGGTTCAGACGCGTTAGACGACTTCGACCTAG
ACATGTTAGGCTCAGATGCATTGGACGACTTCGATTTAGATATGTTGGGCTCCGATGCCCTAGATGACTT
TGATCTAGATATGCTAGGTAGTCCCAAAAAGAAGAGGAAAGTGGGATCCCAGTATCTGCCCGACACAGAT
GATAGACACCGAATCGAAGAGAAACGCAAGCGAACGTATGAAACCTTCAAATCGATCATGAAGAAATCGC
CCTTCTCGGGTCCGACCGATCCCAGGCCCCCACCGAGAAGGATTGCGGTCCCGTCCCGCTCGTCGGCCAG
CGTGCCGAAGCCTGCGCCGCAGCCCTACCCCTTCACGTCGAGCCTGAGCACAATCAATTATGACGAGTTC
CCGACGATGGTGTTCCCCTCGGGACAAATCTCACAAGCCTCGGCGCTCGCACCAGCGCCTCCCCAAGTCC
TTCCGCAAGCGCCTGCCCCAGCGCCTGCACCGGCAATGGTGTCCGCCCTCGCACAGGCCCCTGCGCCCGT
CCCCGTGCTCGCGCCTGGACCGCCCCAGGCGGTCGCTCCACCGGCTCCGAAGCCGACGCAGGCCGGAGAG
GGAACACTCTCCGAAGCACTTCTTCAACTCCAGTTTGATGACGAGGATCTTGGAGCACTCCTTGGAAACT
CGACAGACCCTGCGGTGTTTACCGACCTCGCGTCAGTAGATAACTCCGAATTTCAGCAGCTTTTGAACCA
GGGTATCCCGGTCGCGCCACATACAACGGAGCCCATGTTGATGGAATACCCCGAAGCAATCACGAGACTT
GTGACGGGAGCGCAGCGGCCTCCCGATCCCGCACCCGCACCTTTGGGGGCACCTGGCCTCCCTAACGGAC
TTTTGAGCGGCGACGAGGATTTCTCCTCCATCGCCGATATGGATTTCTCAGCCTTGCTGTCACAGATTTC
CAGCGGCTCTGGCAGCGGCAGCCGGGATTCCAGGGAAGGGATGTTTTTGCCGAAGCCTGAGGCCGGCTCC
GCTATTAGTGACGTGTTTGAGGGCCGCGAGGTGTGCCAGCCAAAACGAATCCGGCCATTTCATCCTCCAG
GAAGTCCATGGGCCAACCGCCCACTCCCCGCCAGCCTCGCACCAACACCAACCGGTCCAGTACATGAGCC
AGTCGGGTCACTGACCCCGGCACCAGTCCCTCAGCCACTGGATCCAGCGCCCGCAGTGACTCCCGAGGCC
AGTCACCTGTTGGAGGATCCCGATGAAGAGACGAGCCAGGCTGTCAAAGCCCTTCGGGAGATGGCCGATA
CTGTGATTCCCCAGAAGGAAGAGGCTGCAATCTGTGGCCAAATGGACCTTTCCCATCCGCCCCCAAGGGG
CCATCTGGATGAGCTGACAACCACACTTGAGTCCATGACCGAGGATCTGAACCTGGACTCACCCCTGACC
CCGGAATTGAACGAGATTCTGGATACCTTCCTGAACGACGAGTGCCTCTTGCATGCCATGCATATCAGCA
CAGGACTGTCCATCTTCGACACATCTCTGTTTTGATAAATCCAGCACAGTGGCGGCCGCTCGAGTCTAGA
GGGCCCGTTTAAACCCGCTGATCAGCCTCGACTGTGCCTTCTAGTTGCCAGCCATCTGTTGTTTGCCCCT
CCCCCGTGCCTTCCTTGACCCTGGAAGGTGCCACTCCCACTGTCCTTTCCTAATAAAATGAGGAAATTGC
ATCGCATTGTCTGAGTAGGTGTCATTCTATTCTGGGGGGTGGGGTGGGGCAGGACAGCAAGGGGGAGGAT
TGGGAAGACAATAGCAGGCATGCTGGGGATGCGGTGGGCTCTATGGCTTCTGAGGCGGAAAGAACCAGCT
GGGGCTCTAGGGGGTATCCCC
[124 nt withheld, positions 2962-3085]
C
[91 nt withheld, positions 3087-3177]
AGGGTGATGGTTCACGTACCTAGAAGTTCCTATTCCGAAGTTCCTATTCTCTAGAAAGTATAGGAACTTC
CTTGGCCAAAAAGCCTGAACTCACCGCGACGTCTGTCGAGAAGTTTCTGATCGAAAAGTTCGACAGCGTC
TCCGACCTGATGCAGCTCTCGGAGGGCGAAGAATCTCGTGCTTTCAGCTTCGATGTAGGAGGGCGTGGAT
ATGTCCTGCGGGTAAATAGCTGCGCCGATGGTTTCTACAAAGATCGTTATGTTTATCGGCACTTTGCATC
GGCCGCGCTCCCGATTCCGGAAGTGCTTGACATTGGGGAATTCAGCGAGAGCCTGACCTATTGCATCTCC
CGCCGTGCACAGGGTGTCACGTTGCAAGACCTGCCTGAAACCGAACTGCCCGCTGTTCTGCAGCCGGTCG
CGGAGGCCATGGATGCGATCGCTGCGGCCGATCTTAGCCAGACGAGCGGGTTCGGCCCATTCGGACCGCA
AGGAATCGGTCAATACACTACATGGCGTGATTTCATATGCGCGATTGCTGATCCCCATGTGTATCACTGG
CAAACTGTGATGGACGACACCGTCAGTGCGTCCGTCGCGCAGGCTCTCGATGAGCTGATGCTTTGGGCCG
AGGACTGCCCCGAAGTCCGGCACCTCGTGCACGCGGATTTCGGCTCCAACAATGTCCTGACGGACAATGG
CCGCATAACAGCGGTCATTGACTGGAGCGAGGCGATGTTCGGGGATTCCCAATACGAGGTCGCCAACATC
TTCTTCTGGAGGCCGTGGTTGGCTTGTATGGAGCAGCAGACGCGCTACTTCGAGCGGAGGCATCCGGAGC
TTGCAGGATCGCCGCGGCTCCGGGCGTATATGCTCCGCATTGGTCTTGACCAACTCTATCAGAGCTTGGT
TGACGGCAATTTCGATGATGCAGCTTGGGCGCAGGGTCGATGCGACGCAATCGTCCGATCCGGAGCCGGG
ACTGTCGGGCGTACACAAATCGCCCGCAGAAGCGCGGCCGTCTGGACCGATGGCTGTGTAGAAGTACTCG
CCGATAGTGGAAACCGACGCCCCAGCACTCGTCCGAGGGCAAAGGAATAGCACGTACTACGAGATTTCGA
TTCCACCGCCGCCTTCTATGAAAGGTTGGGCTTCGGAATCGTTTTCCGGGACGCCGGCTGGATGATCCTC
CAGCGCGGGGATCTCATGCTGGAGTTCTTCGCCCACCCCAACTTGTTTATTGCAGCTTATAATGGTTACA
AATAAAGCAATAGCATCACAAATTTCACAAATAAAGCATTTTTTTCACTGCATTCTAGTTGTGGTTTGTC
CAAACTCATCAATGTATCTTATCATGTCTGTATACCGTCGACCTCTAGCTAGAGCTTGGCGTAATCATGG
TCATAGCTGTTTCCTGTGTGAAATTGTTATCCGCTCACAATTCCACACAACATACGAGCCGGAAGCATAA
AGTGTAAAGCCTGGGGTGCCTAATGAGTGAGCTAACTCACATTAATTGCGTTGCGCTCACTGCCCGCTTT
CCAGTCGGGAAACCTGTCGTGCCAGCTGCATTAATGAATCGGCCAACGCGCGGGGAGAGGCGGTTTGCGT
ATTGGGCGCTCTTCCGCTTCCTCGCTCACTGACTCGCTGCGCTCGGTCGTTCGGCTGCGGCGAGCGGTAT
CAGCTCACTCAAAGGCGGTAATACGGTTATCCACAGAATCAGGGGATAACGCAGGAAAGAACATGTGAGC
AAAAGGCCAGCAAAAGGCCAGGAACCGTAAAAAGGCCGCGTTGCTGGCGTTTTTCCATAGGCTCCGCCCC
CCTGACGAGCATCACAAAAATCGACGCTCAAGTCAGAGGTGGCGAAACCCGACAGGACTATAAAGATACC
AGGCGTTTCCCCCTGGAAGCTCCCTCGTGCGCTCTCCTGTTCCGACCCTGCCGCTTACCGGATACCTGTC
CGCCTTTCTCCCTTCGGGAAGCGTGGCGCTTTCTCATAGCTCACGCTGTAGGTATCTCAGTTCGGTGTAG
GTCGTTCGCTCCAAGCTGGGCTGTGTGCACGAACCCCCCGTTCAGCCCGACCGCTGCGCCTTATCCGGTA
ACTATCGTCTTGAGTCCAACCCGGTAAGACACGACTTATCGCCACTGGCAGCAGCCACTGGTAACAGGAT
TAGCAGAGCGAGGTATGTAGGCGGTGCTACAGAGTTCTTGAAGTGGTGGCCTAACTACGGCTACACTAGA
AGAACAGTATTTGGTATCTGCGCTCTGCTGAAGCCAGTTACCTTCGGAAAAAGAGTTGGTAGCTCTTGAT
CCGGCAAACAAACCACCGCTGGTAGCGGTGGTTTTTTTGTTTGCAAGCAGCAGATTACGCGCAGAAAAAA
AGGATCTCAAGAAGATCCTTTGATCTTTTCTACGGGGTCTGACGCTCAGTGGAACGAAAACTCACGTTAA
GGGATTTTGGTCATGAGATTATCAAAAAGGATCTTCACCTAGATCCTTTTAAATTAAAAATGAAGTTTTA
AATCAATCTAAAGTATATATGAGTAAACTTGGTCTGACAGTTACCAATGCTTAATCAGTGAGGCACCTAT
CTCAGCGATCTGTCTATTTCGTTCATCCATAGTTGCCTGACTCCCCGTCGTGTAGATAACTACGATACGG
GAGGGCTTACCATCTGGCCCCAGTGCTGCAATGATACCGCGAGACCCACGCTCACCGGCTCCAGATTTAT
CAGCAATAAACCAGCCAGCCGGAAGGGCCGAGCGCAGAAGTGGTCCTGCAACTTTATCCGCCTCCATCCA
GTCTATTAATTGTTGCCGGGAAGCTAGAGTAAGTAGTTCGCCAGTTAATAGTTTGCGCAACGTTGTTGCC
ATTGCTACAGGCATCGTGGTGTCACGCTCGTCGTTTGGTATGGCTTCATTCAGCTCCGGTTCCCAACGAT
CAAGGCGAGTTACATGATCCCCCATGTTGTGCAAAAAAGCGGTTAGCTCCTTCGGTCCTCCGATCGTTGT
CAGAAGTAAGTTGGCCGCAGTGTTATCACTCATGGTTATGGCAGCACTGCATAATTCTCTTACTGTCATG
CCATCCGTAAGATGCTTTTCTGTGACTGGTGAGTACTCAACCAAGTCATTCTGAGAATAGTGTATGCGGC
GACCGAGTTGCTCTTGCCCGGCGTCAATACGGGATAATACCGCGCCACATAGCAGAACTTTAAAAGTGCT
CATCATTGGAAAACGTTCTTCGGGGCGAAAACTCTCAAGGATCTTACCGCTGTTGAGATCCAGTTCGATG
TAACCCACTCGTGCACCCAACTGATCTTCAGCATCTTTTACTTTCACCAGCGTTTCTGGGTGAGCAAAAA
CAGGAAGGCAAAATGCCGCAAAAAAGGGAATAAGGGCGACACGGAAATGTTGAATACTCATACTCTTCCT
TTTTCAATATTATTGAAGCATTTATCAGGGTTATTGTCTCATGAGCGGATACATATTTGAATGTATTTAG
AAAAATAAACAAATAGGGGTTCCGCGCACATTTCCCCGAAAAGTGCCACCTGACGTCGACGGATCGGGAG
ATCTCCCGATCCCCTATGGTGCACTCTCAGTACAATCTGCTCTGATGCCGCATAGTTAAGCCAGTATCTG
CTCCCTGCTTGTGTGTTGGAGGTCGCTGAGTAGTGCGCGAGCAAAATTTAAGCTACAACAAGGCAAGGCT
TGACCGACAATTGCATGAAGAATCTGCTTAGGGTTAGGCGTTTTGCGCTGCTTCGCGATGTACGGGCCAG
ATATACGCGTTGACATTGATTATTGACTAGTTATTAATAGTAATCAATTACGGGGTCATTAGTTCATAGC
CCATATATGGAGTTCCGCGTTACATAACTTACGGTAAATGGCCCGCCTGGCTGACCGCCCAACGACCCCC
GCCCATTGACGTCAATAATGACGTATGTTCCCATAGTAACGCCAATAGGGACTTTCCATTGACGTCAATG
GGTGGAGTATTTACGGTAAACTGCCCACTTGGCAGTACATCAAGTGTATCATATGCCAAGTACGCCCCCT
ATTGACGTCAATGACGGTAAATGGCCCGCCTGGCATTATGCCCAGTACATGACCTTATGGGACTTTCCTA
CTTGGCAGTACATCTACGTATTAGTCATCGCTATTACCATG
